>Addgene plasmid #228498 | SUMO-PNGaseF | addgene full sequence | sequence record 455750 | Addgene NGS Result
TTGAGATCCTTTTTTTCTGCGCGTAATCTGCTGCTTGCAAACAAAAAAACCACCGCTACCAGCGGTGGTT
TGTTTGCCGGATCAAGAGCTACCAACTCTTTTTCCGAAGGTAACTGGCTTCAGCAGAGCGCAGATACCAA
ATACTGTCCTTCTAGTGTAGCCGTAGTTAGGCCACCACTTCAAGAACTCTGTAGCACCGCCTACATACCT
CGCTCTGCTAATCCTGTTACCAGTGGCTGCTGCCAGTGGCGATAAGTCGTGTCTTACCGGGTTGGACTCA
AGACGATAGTTACCGGATAAGGCGCAGCGGTCGGGCTGAACGGGGGGTTCGTGCACACAGCCCAGCTTGG
AGCGAACGACCTACACCGAACTGAGATACCTACAGCGTGAGCTATGAGAAAGCGCCACGCTTCCCGAAGG
GAGAAAGGCGGACAGGTATCCGGTAAGCGGCAGGGTCGGAACAGGAGAGCGCACGAGGGAGCTTCCAGGG
GGAAACGCCTGGTATCTTTATAGTCCTGTCGGGTTTCGCCACCTCTGACTTGAGCGTCGATTTTTGTGAT
GCTCGTCAGGGGGGCGGAGCCTATGGAAAAACGCCAGCAACGCGGCCTTTTTACGGTTCCTGGCCTTTTG
CTGGCCTTTTGCTCACATGTTCTTTCCTGCGTTATCCCCTGATTCTGTGGATAACCGTATTACCGCCTTT
GAGTGAGCTGATACCGCTCGCCGCAGCCGAACGACCGAGCGCAGCGAGTCAGTGAGCGAGGAAGCGGAAG
AGCGCCTGATGCGGTATTTTCTCCTTACGCATCTGTGCGGTATTTCACACCGCAATGGTGCACTCTCAGT
ACAATCTGCTCTGATGCCGCATAGTTAAGCCAGTATACACTCCGCTATCGCTACGTGACTGGGTCATGGC
TGCGCCCCGACACCCGCCAACACCCGCTGACGCGCCCTGACGGGCTTGTCTGCTCCCGGCATCCGCTTAC
AGACAAGCTGTGACCGTCTCCGGGAGCTGCATGTGTCAGAGGTTTTCACCGTCATCACCGAAACGCGCGA
GGCAGCTGCGGTAAAGCTCATCAGCGTGGTCGTGAAGCGATTCACAGATGTCTGCCTGTTCATCCGCGTC
CAGCTCGTTGAGTTTCTCCAGAAGCGTTAATGTCTGGCTTCTGATAAAGCGGGCCATGTTAAGGGCGGTT
TTTTCCTGTTTGGTCACTGATGCCTCCGTGTAAGGGGGATTTCTGTTCATGGGGGTAATGATACCGATGA
AACGAGAGAGGATGCTCACGATACGGGTTACTGATGATGAACATGCCCGGTTACTGGAACGTTGTGAGGG
TAAACAACTGGCGGTATGGATGCGGCGGGACCAGAGAAAAATCACTCAGGGTCAATGCCAGCGCTTCGTT
AATACAGATGTAGGTGTTCCACAGGGTAGCCAGCAGCATCCTGCGATGCAGATCCGGAACATAATGGTGC
AGGGCGCTGACTTCCGCGTTTCCAGACTTTACGAAACACGGAAACCGAAGACCATTCATGTTGTTGCTCA
GGTCGCAGACGTTTTGCAGCAGCAGTCGCTTCACGTTCGCTCGCGTATCGGTGATTCATTCTGCTAACCA
GTAAGGCAACCCCGCCAGCCTAGCCGGGTCCTCAACGACAGGAGCACGATCATGCGCACCCGTGGGGCCG
CCATGCCGGCGATAATGGCCTGCTTCTCGCCGAAACGTTTGGTGGCGGGACCAGTGACGAAGGCTTGAGC
GAGGGCGTGCAAGATTCCGAATACCGCAAGCGACAGGCCGATCATCGTCGCGCTCCAGCGAAAGCGGTCC
TCGCCGAAAATGACCCAGAGCGCTGCCGGCACCTGTCCTACGAGTTGCATGATAAAGAAGACAGTCATAA
GTGCGGCGACGATAGTCATGCCCCGCGCCCACCGGAAGGAGCTGACTGGGTTGAAGGCTCTCAAGGGCAT
CGGTCGAGATCCCGGTGCCTAATGAGTGAGCTAACTTACATTAATTGCGTTGCGCTCACTGCCCGCTTTC
CAGTCGGGAAACCTGTCGTGCCAGCTGCATTAATGAATCGGCCAACGCGCGGGGAGAGGCGGTTTGCGTA
TTGGGCGCCAGGGTGGTTTTTCTTTTCACCAGTGAGACGGGCAACAGCTGATTGCCCTTCACCGCCTGGC
CCTGAGAGAGTTGCAGCAAGCGGTCCACGCTGGTTTGCCCCAGCAGGCGAAAATCCTGTTTGATGGTGGT
TAACGGCGGGATATAACATGAGCTGTCTTCGGTATCGTCGTATCCCACTACCGAGATATCCGCACCAACG
CGCAGCCCGGACTCGGTAATGGCGCGCATTGCGCCCAGCGCCATCTGATCGTTGGCAACCAGCATCGCAG
TGGGAACGATGCCCTCATTCAGCATTTGCATGGTTTGTTGAAAACCGGACATGGCACTCCAGTCGCCTTC
CCGTTCCGCTATCGGCTGAATTTGATTGCGAGTGAGATATTTATGCCAGCCAGCCAGACGCAGACGCGCC
GAGACAGAACTTAATGGGCCCGCTAACAGCGCGATTTGCTGGTGACCCAATGCGACCAGATGCTCCACGC
CCAGTCGCGTACCGTCTTCATGGGAGAAAATAATACTGTTGATGGGTGTCTGGTCAGAGACATCAAGAAA
TAACGCCGGAACATTAGTGCAGGCAGCTTCCACAGCAATGGCATCCTGGTCATCCAGCGGATAGTTAATG
ATCAGCCCACTGACGCGTTGCGCGAGAAGATTGTGCACCGCCGCTTTACAGGCTTCGACGCCGCTTCGTT
CTACCATCGACACCACCACGCTGGCACCCAGTTGATCGGCGCGAGATTTAATCGCCGCGACAATTTGCGA
CGGCGCGTGCAGGGCCAGACTGGAGGTGGCAACGCCAATCAGCAACGACTGTTTGCCCGCCAGTTGTTGT
GCCACGCGGTTGGGAATGTAATTCAGCTCCGCCATCGCCGCTTCCACTTTTTCCCGCGTTTTCGCAGAAA
CGTGGCTGGCCTGGTTCACCACGCGGGAAACGGTCTGATAAGAGACACCGGCATACTCTGCGACATCGTA
TAACGTTACTGGTTTCACATTCACCACCCTGAATTGACTCTCTTCCGGGCGCTATCATGCCATACCGCGA
AAGGTTTTGCGCCATTCGATGGTGTCCGGGATCTCGACGCTCTCCCTTATGCGACTCCTGCATTAGGAAG
CAGCCCAGTAGTAGGTTGAGGCCGTTGAGCACCGCCGCCGCAAGGAATGGTGCATGCAAGGAGATGGCGC
CCAACAGTCCCCCGGCCACGGGGCCTGCCACCATACCCACGCCGAAACAAGCGCTCATGAGCCCGAAGTG
GCGAGCCCGATCTTCCCCATCGGTGATGTCGGCGATATAGGCGCCAGCAACCGCACCTGTGGCGCCGGTG
ATGCCGGCCACGATGCGTCCGGCGTAGAGGATCGAGATCTCGATCCCGCGAAATTAATACGACTCACTAT
AGGGGAATTGTGAGCGGATAACAATTCCCCTCTAGAAATAATTTTGTTTAACTTTAAGAAGGAGATATAC
ATATGGGCCATCACCATCACCATCACCATCACCATCACGGCAGCATGAGCGATAGCGAAGTGAACCAGGA
AGCGAAACCGGAAGTGAAACCGGAAGTGAAACCGGAAACCCATATTAACCTGAAAGTGAGCGATGGCAGC
AGCGAAATTTTTTTTAAAATTAAAAAAACCACCCCGCTGCGTCGTCTGATGGAAGCGTTTGCGAAACGTC
AGGGCAAAGAAATGGATAGCCTGCGTTTTCTGTATGATGGCATTCGTATTCAGGCGGATCAGACCCCGGA
AGATCTGGATATGGAAGATAACGATATTATTGAAGCGCATCGTGAACAGATTGGCGGCGCGCCGGCGGAT
AACACCGTGAACATTAAAACCTTTGATAAAGTGAAAAACGCGTTTGGCGATGGCCTGAGCCAGAGCGCGG
AAGGCACCTTTACCTTTCCGGCGGATGTGACCACCGTGAAAACCATTAAAATGTTTATTAAAAACGAATG
CCCGAACAAAACCTGCGATGAATGGGATCGCTATGCGAACGTGTATGTGAAAAACAAAACCACCGGCGAA
TGGTATGAAATTGGCCGCTTTATTACCCCGTATTGGGTGGGCACCGAAAAACTGCCGCGCGGCCTGGAAA
TTGATGTGACCGATTTTAAAAGCCTGCTGAGCGGTAACACCGAACTGAAAATTTATACCGAAACCTGGCT
GGCGAAAGGCCGCGAATATAGCGTGGATTTTGATATTGTGTATGGCACCCCGGATTATAAATATAGCGCG
GTGGTGCCGGTGATTCAGTATAACAAAAGCAGCATTGATGGCGTGCCGTATGGCAAAGCGCATACCCTGG
GCCTGAAAAAAAACATTCAGCTGCCGACCAACACCGAAAAAGCGTATCTGCGCACCACCATTAGCGGCTG
GGGCCATGCGAAACCGTATGATGCGGGCAGCCGCGGCTGCGCGGAATGGTGCTTTCGCACCCATACCATT
GCGATTAACAACGCGAACACCTTTCAGCATCAGCTGGGTGCGCTGGGTTGCAGCGCGAACCCGATTAACA
ACCAGAGCCCGGGTAACTGGGCGCCGGATCGCGCGGGTTGGTGCCCGGGTATGGCGGTGCCGACCCGCAT
TGATGTGCTGAACAACAGCCTGACCGGCAGCACCTTTAGCTATGAATATAAATTTCAGAGCTGGACCAAC
AACGGCACCAACGGCGATGCGTTTTATGCGATTAGCAGCTTTGTGATTGCGAAAAGCAACACCCCGATTA
GCGCGCCGGTGGTGACCAACTAATAAGGATCCATGGCTACTCTGGCGTCGATGAAGACAAGCTTAGGTAT
TTATTCGGCGCAAAGTGCGTCGGGTGATGCTGCCAACTTAGTCGAGCACCACCACCACCACCACTGAGAT
CCGGCTGCTAACAAAGCCCGAAAGGAAGCTGAGTTGGCTGCTGCCACCGCTGAGCAATAACTAGCATAAC
CCCTTGGGGCCTCTAAACGGGTCTTGAGGGGTTTTTTGCTGAAAGGAGGAACTATATCCGGATTGGCGAA
TGGG
[124 nt withheld, positions 5115-5238]
C
[91 nt withheld, positions 5240-5330]
A
[49 nt withheld, positions 5332-5380]
CCTTTGACGTTGGAGTCCACGTTCTTT
[37 nt withheld, positions 5408-5444]
ACCCTATCTCGGTCTATTCTTTTGATTTATAAGGGATTTTGCCGATTTCGGCCTATTGGTTAAAAAATGA
GCTGATTTAACAAAAATTTAACGCGAATTTTAACAAAATATTAACGCTTACAATTTAGGTGGCACTTTTC
GGGGAAATGTGCGCGGAACCCCTATTTGTTTATTTTTCTAAATACATTCAAATATGTATCCGCTCATGAA
TTAATTCTTAGAAAAACTCATCGAGCATCAAATGAAACTGCAATTTATTCATATCAGGATTATCAATACC
ATATTTTTGAAAAAGCCGTTTCTGTAATGAAGGAGAAAACTCACCGAGGCAGTTCCATAGGATGGCAAGA
TCCTGGTATCGGTCTGCGATTCCGACTCGTCCAACATCAATACAACCTATTAATTTCCCCTCGTCAAAAA
TAAGGTTATCAAGTGAGAAATCACCATGAGTGACGACTGAATCCGGTGAGAATGGCAAAAGTTTATGCAT
TTCTTTCCAGACTTGTTCAACAGGCCAGCCATTACGCTCGTCATCAAAATCACTCGCATCAACCAAACCG
TTATTCATTCGTGATTGCGCCTGAGCGAGACGAAATACGCGATCGCTGTTAAAAGGACAATTACAAACAG
GAATCGAATGCAACCGGCGCAGGAACACTGCCAGCGCATCAACAATATTTTCACCTGAATCAGGATATTC
TTCTAATACCTGGAATGCTGTTTTCCCGGGGATCGCAGTGGTGAGTAACCATGCATCATCAGGAGTACGG
ATAAAATGCTTGATGGTCGGAAGAGGCATAAATTCCGTCAGCCAGTTTAGTCTGACCATCTCATCTGTAA
CATCATTGGCAACGCTACCTTTGCCATGTTTCAGAAACAACTCTGGCGCATCGGGCTTCCCATACAATCG
ATAGATTGTCGCACCTGATTGCCCGACATTATCGCGAGCCCATTTATACCCATATAAATCAGCATCCATG
TTGGAATTTAATCGCGGCCTAGAGCAAGACGTTTCCCGTTGAATATGGCTCATAACACCCCTTGTATTAC
TGTTTATGTAAGCAGACAGTTTTATTGTTCATGACCAAAATCCCTTAACGTGAGTTTTCGTTCCACTGAG
CGTCAGACCCCGTAGAAAAGATCAAAGGATCTTC
Features (pLannotate 1.2.2; 21 found; start..end, strand, type, name):
      1..589     +  rep_origin     ori: high-copy-number ColE1/pMB1/pBR322/pUC origin of replication
    775..914     -  misc_feature   bom: basis of mobility region from pBR322
   1016..1207    -  CDS            rop: Rop protein, which maintains plasmids at low copy number; rop
   1224..1604    +  CDS            YPB1_ECOLX: Protein predicted: Swiss-Prot protein existence level 4. From Escherichia coli.
   1676..1967    -  CDS            TcR (fragment): tetracycline efflux protein; tet; confers resistance to tetracycline
   1982..2003    -  protein_bind   CAP binding site: CAP binding activates transcription in the presence of cAMP. E. coli catabolite activator protein
   2016..3098    -  CDS            lacI: lac repressor; lacI; The lac repressor binds to the lac operator to inhibit transcription in E. coli. This inhibition can be relieved by adding lactose or isopropyl-β-D-thiogalactopyranoside (IPTG).
   3099..3176    -  promoter       lacI promoter: lacI
   3184..3463    -  CDS            TcR (fragment): tetracycline efflux protein; tet; confers resistance to tetracycline
   3485..3503    +  promoter       T7 promoter: promoter for bacteriophage T7 RNA polymerase
   3504..3528    +  protein_bind   lac operator: The lac repressor binds to the lac operator to inhibit transcription in E. coli. This inhibition can be relieved by adding lactose or isopropyl-β-D-thiogalactopyranoside (IPTG). lac repressor encoded by lacI
   3543..3565    +  RBS            RBS: efficient ribosome binding site from bacteriophage T7 gene 10 (Olins and Rangwala, 1989)
   3582..3605    +  CDS            8xHis: 8xHis affinity tag
   3615..3911    +  CDS            SMT3: SMT3_YEAST - Experimental evidence at protein level: Swiss-Prot protein existence level 1. Not known; suppressor of MIF2 mutations. From Saccharomyces cerevisiae (strain ATCC 204508 / S288c) (Baker's yeast).
   3909..4850    +  CDS            ngl (fragment): PNGF_ELIMR - Also known as png. Experimental evidence at protein level: Swiss-Prot protein existence level 1. Cleaves an entire glycan from a glycoprotein. Requires that the glycosylated asparagine moiety (reaction 1) be substituted on its amino (R1) and carboxyl (R2) terminus with a polypeptide chain. From Elizabethkingia miricola (Chryseobacterium miricola). Widely used for the removal of N-glycans from glycoproteinss and glycopeptides in laboratory.
   4947..4964    +  CDS            9xHis (fragment): 9xHis affinity tag
   4974..5023    +  CDS            SET1 (fragment): solubility-enhancement tag derived from T7 phage gene 10B
   5031..5078    +  terminator     T7 terminator: transcription terminator for bacteriophage T7 RNA polymerase
   5115..5543    +  rep_origin     f1 ori (sequence partly withheld): f1 bacteriophage origin of replication; arrow indicates direction of (+) strand synthesis
   5596..5653    +  promoter       AmpR promoter (fragment): bla
   5662..6477    -  CDS            KanR: aminoglycoside phosphotransferase; aph(3')-Ia; confers resistance to kanamycin in bacteria or G418 (Geneticin®) in eukaryotes
