[The description below was written by a language model from this plasmid's Addgene catalogue record and pLannotate feature annotations shown in this document.]
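Description:
SUMO-PNGaseF is a bacterial expression plasmid built on the pET29b backbone for producing recombinant PNGase F in E. coli. It is selected with kanamycin through an aph(3')-Ia resistance gene and replicates from a ColE1/pBR322-type origin accompanied by the bom region and the rop gene, which normally restrains copy number; the catalogue lists copy number as unknown. An f1 origin is also present, along with small tetracycline-resistance gene fragments that are backbone remnants rather than functional markers. The catalogue gives a total size of 6,554 bp, while the sequenced record is 6,598 nt.

The expression cassette is the standard pET arrangement: a T7 promoter followed by a lac operator and the T7 gene 10 ribosome binding site, with lacI carried on the plasmid so that transcription is repressed until induction with IPTG in a host supplying T7 RNA polymerase. The open reading frame begins with an N-terminal polyhistidine tag (described as 10xHis by the depositor, annotated as 8xHis by the automated tool), followed by yeast Smt3 (SUMO) and then the synthesized 942 bp ngl coding sequence from Elizabethkingia miricola, annotated as a fragment of the full-length protein. A T7 terminator closes the unit. The short His-tag and other tag fragments annotated downstream of the insert appear to be backbone sequence, and the record does not indicate that they are part of the product.

PNGase F releases whole N-linked glycans from glycoproteins and glycopeptides and is widely used for deglycosylation. The His tag allows affinity purification, and SUMO fusions generally aid solubility and can be removed by a SUMO protease. The depositor notes that active enzyme can be obtained in SHuffle cells.
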