Addgene plasmid #228498: SUMO-PNGaseF
Purpose: 10xHis-SUMO (Smt3) tagged PNGaseF (E. coli based protein expression)
Depositing lab: Richard Baker. Depositing organization: University of North Carolina at Chapel Hill.
Backbone
  Vector backbone: pET29b
  Backbone size w/o insert (bp): 5630
  Total vector size (bp): 6554
  Vector type: Bacterial Expression
Growth in bacteria
  Bacterial resistance: Kanamycin, 50 μg/mL
  Growth temperature: 37°C
  Growth strain: DH5alpha
  Copy number: Unknown
Gene/Insert
  Gene/Insert name: ngl (alt names: PNGase F; Peptide-N(4)-(N-acetyl-beta-D-glucosaminyl)asparagine amidase F)
  Species: Elizabethkingia miricola
  Insert size (bp): 942
  Promoter: T7 Promoter
  Tag / fusion protein: 10xHis-SUMO(Smt3) (N terminal on backbone)
  Cloning method: Gene Synthesis
  Sequencing primers: 5′ T7 promoter; 3′ T7 terminator
Terms and licenses: Academic/Nonprofit Terms; Industry Terms: Not Available to Industry
Depositor comments: Bacterial expression of 10xHis-SUMO tagged PNGase F. Expression of active enzyme is possible in Shuffle Cells Kovács N, Farsang R, Szigeti M, Vonderviszt F, Jankovics H. Enhanced Recombinant Protein Production of Soluble, Highly Active and Immobilizable PNGase F. Mol Biotechnol. 2022 Aug;64(8):914-918. doi: 10.1007/s12033-022-00464-6. Epub 2022 Mar 4. PMID: 35244857; PMCID: PMC9259526.
How to cite: SUMO-PNGaseF was a gift from Richard Baker (Addgene plasmid # 228498 ; http://n2t.net/addgene:228498 ; RRID:Addgene_228498)
